Addgene plasmid #75894: MORN2 gRNA (BRDN0001146420)
Purpose: 3rd generation lentiviral gRNA plasmid targeting human MORN2
Depositing lab: John Doench & David Root. Depositing organization: Broad Institute. Publication: Optimized sgRNA design to maximize activity and minimize off-target effects of CRISPR-Cas9. Doench JG, Fusi N, Sullender M, Hegde M, Vaimberg EW, Donovan KF, Smith I, Tothova Z, Wilen C, Orchard R, Virgin HW, Listgarten J, Root DE. Nat Biotechnol. 2016 Jan 18. doi: 10.1038/nbt.3437. PubMed 26780180.
Backbone
  Vector backbone: lentiGuide-Puro
  Backbone manufacturer: Zhang Lab (Addgene plasmid # 52963)
  Vector type: Mammalian Expression, Lentiviral, CRISPR
  Selectable markers: Puromycin
Growth in bacteria
  Bacterial resistance: Ampicillin, 100 μg/mL
  Growth temperature: 37°C
  Growth strain: DH5alpha
  Copy number: High Copy
Gene/Insert
  Gene/Insert name: MORN2 (alt names: MORN2; NM_001145450.1)
  gRNA/shRNA sequence: TTCTACTATTGCAGGGTGGA
  Species: H. sapiens (human)
  Entrez Gene: MORN2 (a.k.a. BLOCK27, MOPT)
  Promoter: hU6
  Cloning method: Unknown
  Sequencing primers: 5′ U6-F; 3′ pS2-R
Terms and licenses: Academic/Nonprofit Terms; Industry Terms: Not Available to Industry
Depositor comments: The gRNA was designed to target the following Genbank reference sequence(s): NM_001145450.1. Note that this plasmid does NOT contain Cas9. It should be used in conjunction with lentiCas9-Blast (Addgene #52962) or otherwise with cell lines already expressing Cas9. Browse the full kinome gRNA library at http://www.addgene.org/pooled-library/broadgpp-human-kinome/ or visit http://www.broadinstitute.org/rnai/public/ for detailed protocols and information.
How to cite: MORN2 gRNA (BRDN0001146420) was a gift from John Doench & David Root (Addgene plasmid # 75894 ; http://n2t.net/addgene:75894 ; RRID:Addgene_75894)
