[The description below was written by a language model from this plasmid's Addgene catalogue record and pLannotate feature annotations shown in this document.]
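Description:
MORN2 gRNA (BRDN0001146420) is a third-generation lentiviral transfer plasmid built on the lentiGuide-Puro backbone. It delivers a single CRISPR guide RNA against human MORN2, designed on the reference transcript NM_001145450.1. In bacteria it is maintained at high copy from a ColE1/pUC-type origin and selected with ampicillin through the β-lactamase gene. An f1 origin, an SV40 origin and leftover lac and T7/T3 promoter elements from the parental cloning vector are also annotated.

The viral genome is transcribed from an RSV promoter fused to a truncated HIV-1 5' LTR, which makes production of the packaging transcript Tat-independent. It ends in a ΔU3 self-inactivating 3' LTR followed by an SV40 polyadenylation signal. Between the LTRs are the Ψ packaging signal with an adjoining gag fragment, the Rev response element for Rev-dependent nuclear export, and a cPPT/CTS that aids nuclear import of the reverse-transcribed genome.

There are two payload cassettes. A human U6 RNA polymerase III promoter drives the MORN2 spacer joined to the Streptococcus pyogenes Cas9 guide scaffold. Downstream of this, the EF-1α core promoter with its intron A expresses puromycin N-acetyltransferase, and a WPRE follows to enhance transcript expression. Puromycin can therefore be used to select transduced mammalian cells.

The plasmid does not encode Cas9. The depositor notes that it should be paired with a separate Cas9 vector such as lentiCas9-Blast, or used in cells that already express Cas9. It belongs to a human kinome guide collection, designed under optimised rules for on-target activity and reduced off-target effects, and is suited to knockout of MORN2 in human cells. The cloning method is recorded as unknown.
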