Features (pLannotate 1.2.2; 29 found; start..end, strand, type, name):
     14..80      +  CDS            small t antigen (fragment): SV40 (simian virus 40) small t antigen
    106..317     +  promoter       EF-1α core promoter: core promoter for human elongation factor EF-1α
    318..1256    +  intron         EF-1α intron A: intron upstream of the start codon of human EF-1α
   1278..1877    +  CDS            PuroR (fragment): puromycin N-acetyltransferase; pac from Streptomyces; confers resistance to puromycin
   1893..2481    +  misc_feature   WPRE: woodchuck hepatitis virus posttranscriptional regulatory element
   2532..2551    +  misc_feature   cPPT/CTS (fragment): central polypurine tract and central termination sequence of HIV-1
   2553..2786    +  LTR            3' LTR (ΔU3): self-inactivating 3' long terminal repeat (LTR) from HIV-1
   2864..2985    +  polyA_signal   SV40 poly(A) signal: SV40 polyadenylation signal
   3025..3160    +  rep_origin     SV40 ori: SV40 origin of replication
   3181..3199    -  promoter       T7 promoter: promoter for bacteriophage T7 RNA polymerase
   3207..3362    +  CDS            lacZα (fragment): LacZα fragment of β-galactosidase; lacZ fragment
   3367..3795    +  rep_origin     f1 ori (sequence partly withheld): f1 bacteriophage origin of replication; arrow indicates direction of (+) strand synthesis
   3848..3952    +  promoter       AmpR promoter: bla
   3953..4813    +  CDS            AmpR: β-lactamase; bla; confers resistance to ampicillin, carbenicillin, and related antibiotics
   4984..5572    +  rep_origin     ori: high-copy-number ColE1/pMB1/pBR322/pUC origin of replication
   5755..5847    +  CDS            lacI (fragment): lac repressor; lacI; The lac repressor binds to the lac operator to inhibit transcription in E. coli. This inhibition can be relieved by adding lactose or isopropyl-β-D-thiogalactopyranoside (IPTG).
   5860..5881    +  protein_bind   CAP binding site: CAP binding activates transcription in the presence of cAMP. E. coli catabolite activator protein
   5896..5926    +  promoter       lac promoter: promoter for the E. coli lac operon
   5934..5950    +  protein_bind   lac operator: The lac repressor binds to the lac operator to inhibit transcription in E. coli. This inhibition can be relieved by adding lactose or isopropyl-β-D-thiogalactopyranoside (IPTG). lac repressor encoded by lacI
   5995..6013    +  promoter       T3 promoter: promoter for bacteriophage T3 RNA polymerase
   6041..6267    +  promoter       RSV promoter: Rous sarcoma virus enhancer/promoter
   6268..6448    +  LTR            5' LTR (truncated): truncated 5' long terminal repeat (LTR) from HIV-1
   6495..6620    +  misc_feature   HIV-1 Ψ: packaging signal of human immunodeficiency virus type 1
   6604..6967    +  CDS            HIV-1 gag (fragment): gag protein from human immunodeficiency virus 1; gag
   7113..7346    +  misc_feature   RRE: The Rev response element (RRE) of HIV-1 allows for Rev-dependent mRNA export from the nucleus to the cytoplasm.
   7723..7749    +  CDS            Rev (fragment): human immunodeficiency virus 1 (HIV-1) Rev protein; rev; enhances nuclear export of unspliced and incompletely spliced viral mRNAs
   7753..7993    +  promoter       U6 promoter: RNA polymerase III promoter for human U6 snRNA
   8023..8098    +  misc_RNA       gRNA scaffold: guide RNA scaffold for the Streptococcus pyogenes CRISPR/Cas9 system
   8154..8271    +  misc_feature   cPPT/CTS: central polypurine tract and central termination sequence of HIV-1
>Addgene plasmid #75894 | MORN2 gRNA (BRDN0001146420) | addgene full sequence | sequence record 184776 | Addgene Assembled Sequence
CCCGGGTGCAAAGATGGATAAAGTTTTAAACAGAGAGGAATCTTTGCAGCTAATGGACCTTCTAGGTCTT
GAAAGGAGTGGGAATTGGCTCCGGTGCCCGTCAGTGGGCAGAGCGCACATCGCCCACAGTCCCCGAGAAG
TTGGGGGGAGGGGTCGGCAATTGATCCGGTGCCTAGAGAAGGTGGCGCGGGGTAAACTGGGAAAGTGATG
TCGTGTACTGGCTCCGCCTTTTTCCCGAGGGTGGGGGAGAACCGTATATAAGTGCAGTAGTCGCCGTGAA
CGTTCTTTTTCGCAACGGGTTTGCCGCCAGAACACAGGTAAGTGCCGTGTGTGGTTCCCGCGGGCCTGGC
CTCTTTACGGGTTATGGCCCTTGCGTGCCTTGAATTACTTCCACCTGGCTGCAGTACGTGATTCTTGATC
CCGAGCTTCGGGTTGGAAGTGGGTGGGAGAGTTCGAGGCCTTGCGCTTAAGGAGCCCCTTCGCCTCGTGC
TTGAGTTGAGGCCTGGCCTGGGCGCTGGGGCCGCCGCGTGCGAATCTGGTGGCACCTTCGCGCCTGTCTC
GCTGCTTTCGATAAGTCTCTAGCCATTTAAAATTTTTGATGACCTGCTGCGACGCTTTTTTTCTGGCAAG
ATAGTCTTGTAAATGCGGGCCAAGATCTGCACACTGGTATTTCGGTTTTTGGGGCCGCGGGCGGCGACGG
GGCCCGTGCGTCCCAGCGCACATGTTCGGCGAGGCGGGGCCTGCGAGCGCGGCCACCGAGAATCGGACGG
GGGTAGTCTCAAGCTGGCCGGCCTGCTCTGGTGCCTGGCCTCGCGCCGCCGTGTATCGCCCCGCCCTGGG
CGGCAAGGCTGGCCCGGTCGGCACCAGTTGCGTGAGCGGAAAGATGGCCGCTTCCCGGCCCTGCTGCAGG
GAGCTCAAAATGGAGGACGCGGCGCTCGGGAGAGCGGGCGGGTGAGTCACCCACACAAAGGAAAAGGGCC
TTTCCGTCCTCAGCCGTCGCTTCATGTGACTCCACGGAGTACCGGGCGCCGTCCAGGCACCTCGATTAGT
TCTCGAGCTTTTGGAGTACGTCGTCTTTAGGTTGGGGGGAGGGGTTTTATGCGATGGAGTTTCCCCACAC
TGAGTGGGTGGAGACTGAAGTTAGGCCAGCTTGGCACTTGATGTAATTCTCCTTGGAATTTGCCCTTTTT
GAGTTTGGATCTTGGTTCATTCTCAAGCCTCAGACAGTGGTTCAAAGTTTTTTTCTTCCATTTCAGGTGT
CGTGACGTACGGCCACCATGACCGAGTACAAGCCCACGGTGCGCCTCGCCACCCGCGACGACGTCCCCAG
GGCCGTACGCACCCTCGCCGCCGCGTTCGCCGACTACCCCGCCACGCGCCACACCGTCGATCCGGACCGC
CACATCGAGCGGGTCACCGAGCTGCAAGAACTCTTCCTCACGCGCGTCGGGCTCGACATCGGCAAGGTGT
GGGTCGCGGACGACGGCGCCGCCGTGGCGGTCTGGACCACGCCGGAGAGCGTCGAAGCGGGGGCGGTGTT
CGCCGAGATCGGCCCGCGCATGGCCGAGTTGAGCGGTTCCCGGCTGGCCGCGCAGCAACAGATGGAAGGC
CTCCTGGCGCCGCACCGGCCCAAGGAGCCCGCGTGGTTCCTGGCCACCGTCGGAGTCTCGCCCGACCACC
AGGGCAAGGGTCTGGGCAGCGCCGTCGTGCTCCCCGGAGTGGAGGCGGCCGAGCGCGCCGGGGTGCCCGC
CTTCCTGGAGACCTCCGCGCCCCGCAACCTCCCCTTCTACGAGCGGCTCGGCTTCACCGTCACCGCCGAC
GTCGAGGTGCCCGAAGGACCGCGCACCTGGTGCATGACCCGCAAGCCCGGTGCCTGAACGCGTTAAGTCG
ACAATCAACCTCTGGATTACAAAATTTGTGAAAGATTGACTGGTATTCTTAACTATGTTGCTCCTTTTAC
GCTATGTGGATACGCTGCTTTAATGCCTTTGTATCATGCTATTGCTTCCCGTATGGCTTTCATTTTCTCC
TCCTTGTATAAATCCTGGTTGCTGTCTCTTTATGAGGAGTTGTGGCCCGTTGTCAGGCAACGTGGCGTGG
TGTGCACTGTGTTTGCTGACGCAACCCCCACTGGTTGGGGCATTGCCACCACCTGTCAGCTCCTTTCCGG
GACTTTCGCTTTCCCCCTCCCTATTGCCACGGCGGAACTCATCGCCGCCTGCCTTGCCCGCTGCTGGACA
GGGGCTCGGCTGTTGGGCACTGACAATTCCGTGGTGTTGTCGGGGAAATCATCGTCCTTTCCTTGGCTGC
TCGCCTGTGTTGCCACCTGGATTCTGCGCGGGACGTCCTTCTGCTACGTCCCTTCGGCCCTCAATCCAGC
GGACCTTCCTTCCCGCGGCCTGCTGCCGGCTCTGCGGCCTCTTCCGCGTCTTCGCCTTCGCCCTCAGACG
AGTCGGATCTCCCTTTGGGCCGCCTCCCCGCGTCGACTTTAAGACCAATGACTTACAAGGCAGCTGTAGA
TCTTAGCCACTTTTTAAAAGAAAAGGGGGGACTGGAAGGGCTAATTCACTCCCAACGAAGACAAGATCTG
CTTTTTGCTTGTACTGGGTCTCTCTGGTTAGACCAGATCTGAGCCTGGGAGCTCTCTGGCTAACTAGGGA
ACCCACTGCTTAAGCCTCAATAAAGCTTGCCTTGAGTGCTTCAAGTAGTGTGTGCCCGTCTGTTGTGTGA
CTCTGGTAACTAGAGATCCCTCAGACCCTTTTAGTCAGTGTGGAAAATCTCTAGCAGTACGTATAGTAGT
TCATGTCATCTTATTATTCAGTATTTATAACTTGCAAAGAAATGAATATCAGAGAGTGAGAGGAACTTGT
TTATTGCAGCTTATAATGGTTACAAATAAAGCAATAGCATCACAAATTTCACAAATAAAGCATTTTTTTC
ACTGCATTCTAGTTGTGGTTTGTCCAAACTCATCAATGTATCTTATCATGTCTGGCTCTAGCTATCCCGC
CCCTAACTCCGCCCATCCCGCCCCTAACTCCGCCCAGTTCCGCCCATTCTCCGCCCCATGGCTGACTAAT
TTTTTTTATTTATGCAGAGGCCGAGGCCGCCTCGGCCTCTGAGCTATTCCAGAAGTAGTGAGGAGGCTTT
TTTGGAGGCCTAGGGACGTACCCAATTCGCCCTATAGTGAGTCGTATTACGCGCGCTCACTGGCCGTCGT
TTTACAACGTCGTGACTGGGAAAACCCTGGCGTTACCCAACTTAATCGCCTTGCAGCACATCCCCCTTTC
GCCAGCTGGCGTAATAGCGAAGAGGCCCGCACCGATCGCCCTTCCCAACAGTTGCGCAGCCTGAATGGCG
AATGGG
[124 nt withheld, positions 3367-3490]
C
[91 nt withheld, positions 3492-3582]
A
[49 nt withheld, positions 3584-3632]
CCTTTGACGTTGGAGTCCACGTTCTTT
[37 nt withheld, positions 3660-3696]
ACCCTATCTCGGTCTATTCTTTTGATTTATAAGGGATTTTGCCGATTTCGGCCTATTGGTTAAAAAATGA
GCTGATTTAACAAAAATTTAACGCGAATTTTAACAAAATATTAACGCTTACAATTTAGGTGGCACTTTTC
GGGGAAATGTGCGCGGAACCCCTATTTGTTTATTTTTCTAAATACATTCAAATATGTATCCGCTCATGAG
ACAATAACCCTGATAAATGCTTCAATAATATTGAAAAAGGAAGAGTATGAGTATTCAACATTTCCGTGTC
GCCCTTATTCCCTTTTTTGCGGCATTTTGCCTTCCTGTTTTTGCTCACCCAGAAACGCTGGTGAAAGTAA
AAGATGCTGAAGATCAGTTGGGTGCACGAGTGGGTTACATCGAACTGGATCTCAACAGCGGTAAGATCCT
TGAGAGTTTTCGCCCCGAAGAACGTTTTCCAATGATGAGCACTTTTAAAGTTCTGCTATGTGGCGCGGTA
TTATCCCGTATTGACGCCGGGCAAGAGCAACTCGGTCGCCGCATACACTATTCTCAGAATGACTTGGTTG
AGTACTCACCAGTCACAGAAAAGCATCTTACGGATGGCATGACAGTAAGAGAATTATGCAGTGCTGCCAT
AACCATGAGTGATAACACTGCGGCCAACTTACTTCTGACAACGATCGGAGGACCGAAGGAGCTAACCGCT
TTTTTGCACAACATGGGGGATCATGTAACTCGCCTTGATCGTTGGGAACCGGAGCTGAATGAAGCCATAC
CAAACGACGAGCGTGACACCACGATGCCTGTAGCAATGGCAACAACGTTGCGCAAACTATTAACTGGCGA
ACTACTTACTCTAGCTTCCCGGCAACAATTAATAGACTGGATGGAGGCGGATAAAGTTGCAGGACCACTT
CTGCGCTCGGCCCTTCCGGCTGGCTGGTTTATTGCTGATAAATCTGGAGCCGGTGAGCGTGGGTCTCGCG
GTATCATTGCAGCACTGGGGCCAGATGGTAAGCCCTCCCGTATCGTAGTTATCTACACGACGGGGAGTCA
GGCAACTATGGATGAACGAAATAGACAGATCGCTGAGATAGGTGCCTCACTGATTAAGCATTGGTAACTG
TCAGACCAAGTTTACTCATATATACTTTAGATTGATTTAAAACTTCATTTTTAATTTAAAAGGATCTAGG
TGAAGATCCTTTTTGATAATCTCATGACCAAAATCCCTTAACGTGAGTTTTCGTTCCACTGAGCGTCAGA
CCCCGTAGAAAAGATCAAAGGATCTTCTTGAGATCCTTTTTTTCTGCGCGTAATCTGCTGCTTGCAAACA
AAAAAACCACCGCTACCAGCGGTGGTTTGTTTGCCGGATCAAGAGCTACCAACTCTTTTTCCGAAGGTAA
CTGGCTTCAGCAGAGCGCAGATACCAAATACTGTTCTTCTAGTGTAGCCGTAGTTAGGCCACCACTTCAA
GAACTCTGTAGCACCGCCTACATACCTCGCTCTGCTAATCCTGTTACCAGTGGCTGCTGCCAGTGGCGAT
AAGTCGTGTCTTACCGGGTTGGACTCAAGACGATAGTTACCGGATAAGGCGCAGCGGTCGGGCTGAACGG
GGGGTTCGTGCACACAGCCCAGCTTGGAGCGAACGACCTACACCGAACTGAGATACCTACAGCGTGAGCT
ATGAGAAAGCGCCACGCTTCCCGAAGGGAGAAAGGCGGACAGGTATCCGGTAAGCGGCAGGGTCGGAACA
GGAGAGCGCACGAGGGAGCTTCCAGGGGGAAACGCCTGGTATCTTTATAGTCCTGTCGGGTTTCGCCACC
TCTGACTTGAGCGTCGATTTTTGTGATGCTCGTCAGGGGGGCGGAGCCTATGGAAAAACGCCAGCAACGC
GGCCTTTTTACGGTTCCTGGCCTTTTGCTGGCCTTTTGCTCACATGTTCTTTCCTGCGTTATCCCCTGAT
TCTGTGGATAACCGTATTACCGCCTTTGAGTGAGCTGATACCGCTCGCCGCAGCCGAACGACCGAGCGCA
GCGAGTCAGTGAGCGAGGAAGCGGAAGAGCGCCCAATACGCAAACCGCCTCTCCCCGCGCGTTGGCCGAT
TCATTAATGCAGCTGGCACGACAGGTTTCCCGACTGGAAAGCGGGCAGTGAGCGCAACGCAATTAATGTG
AGTTAGCTCACTCATTAGGCACCCCAGGCTTTACACTTTATGCTTCCGGCTCGTATGTTGTGTGGAATTG
TGAGCGGATAACAATTTCACACAGGAAACAGCTATGACCATGATTACGCCAAGCGCGCAATTAACCCTCA
CTAAAGGGAACAAAAGCTGGAGCTGCAAGCTTAATGTAGTCTTATGCAATACTCTTGTAGTCTTGCAACA
TGGTAACGATGAGTTAGCAACATGCCTTACAAGGAGAGAAAAAGCACCGTGCATGCCGATTGGTGGAAGT
AAGGTGGTACGATCGTGCCTTATTAGGAAGGCAACAGACGGGTCTGACATGGATTGGACGAACCACTGAA
TTGCCGCATTGCAGAGATATTGTATTTAAGTGCCTAGCTCGATACATAAACGGGTCTCTCTGGTTAGACC
AGATCTGAGCCTGGGAGCTCTCTGGCTAACTAGGGAACCCACTGCTTAAGCCTCAATAAAGCTTGCCTTG
AGTGCTTCAAGTAGTGTGTGCCCGTCTGTTGTGTGACTCTGGTAACTAGAGATCCCTCAGACCCTTTTAG
TCAGTGTGGAAAATCTCTAGCAGTGGCGCCCGAACAGGGACTTGAAAGCGAAAGGGAAACCAGAGGAGCT
CTCTCGACGCAGGACTCGGCTTGCTGAAGCGCGCACGGCAAGAGGCGAGGGGCGGCGACTGGTGAGTACG
CCAAAAATTTTGACTAGCGGAGGCTAGAAGGAGAGAGATGGGTGCGAGAGCGTCAGTATTAAGCGGGGGA
GAATTAGATCGCGATGGGAAAAAATTCGGTTAAGGCCAGGGGGAAAGAAAAAATATAAATTAAAACATAT
AGTATGGGCAAGCAGGGAGCTAGAACGATTCGCAGTTAATCCTGGCCTGTTAGAAACATCAGAAGGCTGT
AGACAAATACTGGGACAGCTACAACCATCCCTTCAGACAGGATCAGAAGAACTTAGATCATTATATAATA
CAGTAGCAACCCTCTATTGTGTGCATCAAAGGATAGAGATAAAAGACACCAAGGAAGCTTTAGACAAGAT
AGAGGAAGAGCAAAACAAAAGTAAGACCACCGCACAGCAAGCGGCCGCTGATCTTCAGACCTGGAGGAGG
AGATATGAGGGACAATTGGAGAAGTGAATTATATAAATATAAAGTAGTAAAAATTGAACCATTAGGAGTA
GCACCCACCAAGGCAAAGAGAAGAGTGGTGCAGAGAGAAAAAAGAGCAGTGGGAATAGGAGCTTTGTTCC
TTGGGTTCTTGGGAGCAGCAGGAAGCACTATGGGCGCAGCGTCAATGACGCTGACGGTACAGGCCAGACA
ATTATTGTCTGGTATAGTGCAGCAGCAGAACAATTTGCTGAGGGCTATTGAGGCGCAACAGCATCTGTTG
CAACTCACAGTCTGGGGCATCAAGCAGCTCCAGGCAAGAATCCTGGCTGTGGAAAGATACCTAAAGGATC
AACAGCTCCTGGGGATTTGGGGTTGCTCTGGAAAACTCATTTGCACCACTGCTGTGCCTTGGAATGCTAG
TTGGAGTAATAAATCTCTGGAACAGATTTGGAATCACACGACCTGGATGGAGTGGGACAGAGAAATTAAC
AATTACACAAGCTTAATACACTCCTTAATTGAAGAATCGCAAAACCAGCAAGAAAAGAATGAACAAGAAT
TATTGGAATTAGATAAATGGGCAAGTTTGTGGAATTGGTTTAACATAACAAATTGGCTGTGGTATATAAA
ATTATTCATAATGATAGTAGGAGGCTTGGTAGGTTTAAGAATAGTTTTTGCTGTACTTTCTATAGTGAAT
AGAGTTAGGCAGGGATATTCACCATTATCGTTTCAGACCCACCTCCCAACCCCGAGGGGACCCAGAGAGG
GCCTATTTCCCATGATTCCTTCATATTTGCATATACGATACAAGGCTGTTAGAGAGATAATTAGAATTAA
TTTGACTGTAAACACAAAGATATTAGTACAAAATACGTGACGTAGAAAGTAATAATTTCTTGGGTAGTTT
GCAGTTTTAAAATTATGTTTTAAAATGGACTATCATATGCTTACCGTAACTTGAAAGTATTTCGATTTCT
TGGCTTTATATATCTTGTGGAAAGGACGAAACACCGTTCTACTATTGCAGGGTGGAGTTTTAGAGCTAGA
AATAGCAAGTTAAAATAAGGCTAGTCCGTTATCAACTTGAAAAAGTGGCACCGAGTCGGTGCTTTTTTAA
GCTTGGCGTAACTAGATCTTGAGACAAATGGCAGTATTCATCCACAATTTTAAAAGAAAAGGGGGGATTG
GGGGGTACAGTGCAGGGGAAAGAATAGTAGACATAATAGCAACAGACATACAAACTAAAGAATTACAAAA
ACAAATTACAAAAATTCAAAATTTTCGGGTTTATTACAGGGACAGCAGAGATCCACTTTGGCGCCGGCTC
GAGGGGG
