>Addgene plasmid #75894 | MORN2 gRNA (BRDN0001146420) | depositor partial sequence | sequence record 143354 | Target Sequence
TTCTACTATTGCAGGGTGGA
