>Addgene plasmid #75894 | MORN2 gRNA (BRDN0001146420) | addgene partial sequence | sequence record 184775 | hU6-F
AGAAAGTAATAATTTCTTGGGTAGTTTGCAGTTTTAAAATTATGTTTTAAAATGGACTATCATATGCTTA
CCGTAACTTGAAAGTATTTCGATTTCTTGGCTTTATATATCTTGTGGAAAGGACGAAACACCGTTCTACT
ATTGCAGGGTGGAGTTTTAGAGCTAGAAATAGCAAGTTAAAATAAGGCTAGTCCGTTATCAACTTGAAAA
AGTGGCACCGAGTCGGTGCTTTTTTAAGCTTGGCGTAACTAGATCTTGAGACAAATGGCAGTATTCATCC
ACAATTTTAAAAGAAAAGGGGGGATTGGGGGGTACAGTGCAGGGGAAAGAATAGTAGACATAATAGCAAC
AGACATACAAACTAAAGAATTACAAAAACAAATTACAAAAATTCAAAATTTTCGGGTTTATTACAGGGAC
AGCAGAGATCCACTTTGGCGCCGGCTCGAGGGGGCCCGGGTGCAAAGATGGATAAAGTTTTAAACAGAGA
GGAATCTTTGCAGCTAATGGACCTTCTAGGTCTTGAAAGGAGTGGGAATTGGCTCCGGTGCCCGTCAGTG
GGCAGAGCGC
